LOCUS       Exported 6753 bp ds-DNA circular SYN 12-MAY-2021
DEFINITION  Retroviral vector expressing NDUFAF5-HA-IRES-Bsd.
ACCESSION   .
VERSION     .
KEYWORDS    pMXs-NDUFAF5-HA
SOURCE      synthetic DNA construct
  ORGANISM  synthetic DNA construct
REFERENCE   1 (bases 1 to 6753)
  AUTHORS   Wang T, Yu H, Hughes NW, Liu B, Kendirli A, Klein K, Chen WW, Lander
            ES, Sabatini DM
  TITLE     Gene Essentiality Profiling Reveals Gene Networks and Synthetic
            Lethal Interactions with Oncogenic Ras.
  JOURNAL   Cell. 2017 Feb 1. pii: S0092-8674(17)30061-2. doi:
            10.1016/j.cell.2017.01.013.
  PUBMED    28162770
REFERENCE   2 (bases 1 to 6753)
  AUTHORS   .
  TITLE     Direct Submission
  JOURNAL   Exported May 12, 2021 from SnapGene Server 1.1.58
            http://www.snapgene.com
FEATURES             Location/Qualifiers
     source          1..6753
                     /organism="synthetic DNA construct"
                     /mol_type="other DNA"
     misc_feature    603..960
                     /label=MMLV Psi
                     /note="packaging signal of Moloney murine leukemia virus
                     (MMLV)"
     CDS             1019..1435
                     /label=gag (truncated)
                     /note="truncated Moloney murine leukemia virus (MMLV) gag
                     gene lacking the start codon"
     primer_bind     1365..1387
                     /label=pLXSN 5'
                     /note="Murine stem cell virus, forward primer. Also called
                     MSCV"
     primer_bind     1403..1419
                     /label=pBABE 5'
                     /note="Psi packaging signal, forward primer for pBABE
                     vectors"
     misc_feature    1445..1819
                     /label=pol region
                     /note="Moloney murine leukemia virus (MMLV) pol region
                     containing the splice acceptor site"
     primer_bind     1757..1773
                     /label=pBMN 5'
                     /note="MMLV sequence, for inserts in pBMN retroviral
                     vector"
     CDS             2919..2945
                     /codon_start=1
                     /product="HA (human influenza hemagglutinin) epitope tag"
                     /label=HA
                     /translation="YPYDVPDYA"
     CDS             2968..2991
                     /codon_start=1
                     /product="FLAG(R) epitope tag, followed by an enterokinase
                     cleavage site"
                     /label=FLAG
                     /translation="DYKDDDDK"
     misc_feature    3030..3616
                     /label=IRES2
                     /note="internal ribosome entry site (IRES) of the
                     encephalomyocarditis virus (EMCV)"
     primer_bind     complement(3197..3214)
                     /label=IRES reverse
                     /note="IRES internal ribosome entry site, reverse primer.
                     Also called pCDH-rev"
     primer_bind     3424..3443
                     /label=IRES-F
                     /note="IRES internal ribosome entry site, forward primer"
     LTR             4258..4727
                     /note="long terminal repeat from Moloney murine leukemia
                     virus"
     primer_bind     complement(4857..4874)
                     /label=L4440
                     /note="L4440 vector, forward primer"
     rep_origin      complement(5028..5616)
                     /direction=LEFT
                     /label=ori
                     /note="high-copy-number ColE1/pMB1/pBR322/pUC origin of
                     replication"
     primer_bind     complement(5108..5127)
                     /label=pBR322ori-F
                     /note="pBR322 origin, forward primer"
     CDS             complement(5780..6640)
                     /codon_start=1
                     /gene="bla"
                     /product="beta-lactamase"
                     /label=AmpR
                     /note="confers resistance to ampicillin, carbenicillin, and
                     related antibiotics"
                     /translation="MSIQHFRVALIPFFAAFCLPVFAHPETLVKVKDAEDQLGARVGYI
                     ELDLNSGKILESFRPEERFPMMSTFKVLLCGAVLSRIDAGQEQLGRRIHYSQNDLVEYS
                     PVTEKHLTDGMTVRELCSAAITMSDNTAANLLLTTIGGPKELTAFLHNMGDHVTRLDRW
                     EPELNEAIPNDERDTTMPVAMATTLRKLLTGELLTLASRQQLIDWMEADKVAGPLLRSA
                     LPAGWFIADKSGAGERGSRGIIAALGPDGKPSRIVVIYTTGSQATMDERNRQIAEIGAS
                     LIKHW"
     primer_bind     6403..6422
                     /label=Amp-R
                     /note="Ampicillin resistance gene, reverse primer"
     promoter        complement(6641..6745)
                     /gene="bla"
                     /label=AmpR promoter
ORIGIN
        1 cccgaaaagt gccacctgca taatgaaaga ccccacctgt aggtttggca agctagctta
       61 agtaacgcca ttttgcaagg catggaaaaa tacataactg agaatagaaa agttcagatc
      121 aaggtcagga acagatggaa cagctgaata tgggccaaac aggatatctg tggtaagcag
      181 ttcctgcccc ggctcagggc caagaacaga tggtccccag atgcggtcca gccctcagca
      241 gtttctagag aaccatcaga tgtttccagg gtgccccaag gacctgaaat gaccctgtgc
      301 cttatttgaa ctaaccaatc agttcgcttc tcgcttctgt tcgcgcgctt ctgctccccg
      361 agctcaataa aagagcccac aacccctcac tcggcgcgcc agtcctccga ttgactgagt
      421 cgcccgggta cccgtgtatc caataaaccc tcttgcagtt gcatccgact tgtggtctcg
      481 ctgttccttg ggagggtctc ctctgagtga ttgactaccc gtcagcgggg gtctttcatt
      541 tgggggctcg tccgggatcg ggagacccct gcccagggac caccgaccca ccaccgggag
      601 gtaagctggc cagcaactta tctgtgtctg tccgattgtc tagtgtctat gactgatttt
      661 atgcgcctgc gtcggtacta gttagctaac tagctctgta tctggcggac ccgtggtgga
      721 actgacgagt tcggaacacc cggccgcaac cctgggagac gtcccaggga cttcgggggc
      781 cgtttttgtg gcccgacctg agtccaaaaa tcccgatcgt tttggactct ttggtgcacc
      841 cccctaatag gagggatatg tggttctggt aggagacgag aacctaaaac agttcccgcc
      901 tccgtctgaa tttttgcttt cggtttggga ccgaagccgc gccgcgcgtc ttgtctgctg
      961 cagcatcgtt ctgtgttgtc tctgtctgac tgtgtttctg tatttgtctg aaaattaggg
     1021 ccagactgtt accactccct taagtttgac cttaggtcac tggaaagatg tcgagcggat
     1081 cgctcacaac cagtcggtag atgtcaagaa gagacgttgg gttaccttct gctctgcaga
     1141 atggccaacc tttaacgtcg gatggccgcg agacggcacc tttaaccgag acctcatcac
     1201 ccaggttaag atcaaggtct tttcacctgg cccgcatgga cacccagacc aggtccccta
     1261 catcgtgacc tgggaagcct tggcttttga cccccctccc tgggtcaagc cctttgtaca
     1321 ccctaagcct ccgcctcctc ttcctccatc cgccccgtct ctcccccttg aacctcctcg
     1381 ttcgaccccg cctcgatcct ccctttatcc agccctcact ccttctctag gcgcccccat
     1441 atggccatat gagatcttat atggggcacc cccgcccctt gtaaacttcc ctgaccctga
     1501 catgacaaga gttactaaca gcccctctct ccaagctcac ttacaggctc tctacttagt
     1561 ccagcacgaa gtctggagac ctctggcggc agcctaccaa gaacaactgg accgaccggt
     1621 ggtacctcac ccttaccgag tcggcgacac agtgtgggtc cgccgacacc agactaagaa
     1681 cctagaacct cgctggaaag gaccttacac agtcctgctg accaccccca ccgccctcaa
     1741 agtagacggc atcgcagctt ggatacacgc cgcccacgtg aaggctgccg accccggggg
     1801 tggaccatcc tctagactgc cggatctagc tagttaatta aggatccgcc accatgctgc
     1861 ggccggcagg gctctggcgc ttatgtcggc gaccttgggc ggcgagggtc ccagcggaga
     1921 atcttggccg tagggaagtc acctctggtg tctctccccg cggtagcacc tcgcccagaa
     1981 ccctgaatat tttcgaccgg gatttgaaaa ggaaacagaa gaactgggca gcccggcagc
     2041 ccgagccgac caaatttgac tacctgaagg aggaggttgg aagtcggatc gcagaccgtg
     2101 tatatgacat acccagaaat ttcccccttg ctttggatct tggttgtgga agaggttaca
     2161 ttgcacaata tttgaataag gaaactattg gaaagttttt ccaagctgac attgcagaaa
     2221 atgctttgaa aaattcctca gaaacagaaa tacctactgt cagcgtttta gctgatgaag
     2281 aattccttcc cttcaaagaa aatacatttg acctggtggt tagcagttta agtttgcatt
     2341 gggtgaatga ccttcctaga gcacttgagc agattcatta tattttaaaa ccagatggag
     2401 tgtttatcgg tgcaatgttt ggaggcgaca cactctatga acttcggtgt tccttacagt
     2461 tagcggaaac ggaaagggaa ggaggatttt ctccacacat ttctcctttc actgctgtca
     2521 atgacctggg acatctgctt gggagagctg gctttaatac tctgactgtg gacactgatg
     2581 aaattcaagt taactatcct gggatgtttg aattgatgga agatttacaa ggtatgggtg
     2641 agagtaactg tgcttggaat agaaaagccc tgctgcatcg agacacaatg ctggcagctg
     2701 cggcagtgta cagagaaatg tacagaaatg aagatggttc agtacctgct acataccaga
     2761 tctattacat gataggatgg aaatatcatg agtcacaggc aagaccagct gaaagaggtt
     2821 ccgcaactgt gtcatttgga gagctaggaa aaataaacaa ccttatgcca ccagggaaaa
     2881 aatcacaagc ggccgcagga ggcggtggag gcggtggata cccctatgat gtgcctgact
     2941 acgcatgatt ataaagatca tgacattgat tacaaggatg acgatgacaa gtaataataa
     3001 attccgcccc cccccccccc cccccccccc ccctctccct cccccccccc taacgttact
     3061 ggccgaagcc gcttggaata aggccggtgt gcgtttgtct atatgttatt ttccaccata
     3121 ttgccgtctt ttggcaatgt gagggcccgg aaacctggcc ctgtcttctt gacgagcatt
     3181 cctaggggtc tttcccctct cgccaaagga atgcaaggtc tgttgaatgt cgtgaaggaa
     3241 gcagttcctc tggaagcttc ttgaagacaa acaacgtctg tagcgaccct ttgcaggcag
     3301 cggaaccccc cacctggcga caggtgcctc tgcggccaaa agccacgtgt ataagataca
     3361 cctgcaaagg cggcacaacc ccagtgccac gttgtgagtt ggatagttgt ggaaagagtc
     3421 aaatggctct cctcaagcgt attcaacaag gggctgaagg atgcccagaa ggtaccccat
     3481 tgtatgggat ctgatctggg gcctcggtgc acatgcttta catgtgttta gtcgaggtta
     3541 aaaaaacgtc taggcccccc gaaccacggg gacgtggttt tcctttgaaa aacacgatga
     3601 taatatggcc acaaccatgg ttcctttgtc tcaagaagaa tccaccctca ttgaaagagc
     3661 aacggctaca atcaacagca tccccatctc tgaagactac agcgtcgcca gcgcagctct
     3721 ctctagcgac ggccgcatct tcactggtgt caatgtatat cattttactg ggggaccttg
     3781 tgcagaactc gtggtgctgg gcactgctgc tgctgcggca gctggcaacc tgacttgtat
     3841 cgtcgcgatc ggaaatgaga acaggggcat cttgagcccc tgcggacggt gccgacaggt
     3901 gcttctcgat ctgcatcctg ggatcaaagc catagtgaag gacagtgatg gacagccgac
     3961 ggcagttggg attcgtgaat tgctgccctc tggttatgtg tgggagggct aagtcgacga
     4021 taaaataaaa gattttattt agtctccaga aaaagggggg aatgaaagac cccacctgta
     4081 ggtttggcaa gctagcttaa gtaacgccat tttgcaaggc atggaaaaat acataactga
     4141 gaatagagaa gttcagatca aggtcaggaa cagatggaac agctgaatat gggccaaaca
     4201 ggatatctgt ggtaagcagt tcctgccccg gctcagggcc aagaacagat ggaacagctg
     4261 aatatgggcc aaacaggata tctgtggtaa gcagttcctg ccccggctca gggccaagaa
     4321 cagatggaac agctgaatat gggccaaaca ggatatctgt ggtaagcagt tcctgccccg
     4381 gctcagggcc aagaacagat ggtccccaga tgcggtccag ccctcagcag tttctagaga
     4441 accatcagat gtttccaggg tgccccaagg acctgaaatg accctgtgcc ttatttgaac
     4501 taaccaatca gttcgcttct cgcttctgtt cgcgcgcttc tgctccccga gctcaataaa
     4561 agagcccaca acccctcact cggggcgcca gtcctccgat tgactgagtc gcccgggtac
     4621 ccgtgtatcc aataaaccct cttgcagttg catccgactt gtggtctcgc tgttccttgg
     4681 gagggtctcc tctgagtgat tgactacccg tcagcggggg tctttcacat gcagcatgta
     4741 tcaaaattaa tttggttttt tttcttaagt atttacatta aatggccata gttgcattaa
     4801 tgaatcggcc aacgcgcggg gagaggcggt ttgcgtattg ggcgctcttc cgcttcctcg
     4861 ctcactgact cgctgcgctc ggtcgttcgg ctgcggcgag cggtatcagc tcactcaaag
     4921 gcggtaatac ggttatccac agaatcaggg gataacgcag gaaagaacat gtgagcaaaa
     4981 ggccagcaaa aggccaggaa ccgtaaaaag gccgcgttgc tggcgttttt ccataggctc
     5041 cgcccccctg acgagcatca caaaaatcga cgctcaagtc agaggtggcg aaacccgaca
     5101 ggactataaa gataccaggc gtttccccct ggaagctccc tcgtgcgctc tcctgttccg
     5161 accctgccgc ttaccggata cctgtccgcc tttctccctt cgggaagcgt ggcgctttct
     5221 catagctcac gctgtaggta tctcagttcg gtgtaggtcg ttcgctccaa gctgggctgt
     5281 gtgcacgaac cccccgttca gcccgaccgc tgcgccttat ccggtaacta tcgtcttgag
     5341 tccaacccgg taagacacga cttatcgcca ctggcagcag ccactggtaa caggattagc
     5401 agagcgaggt atgtaggcgg tgctacagag ttcttgaagt ggtggcctaa ctacggctac
     5461 actagaagaa cagtatttgg tatctgcgct ctgctgaagc cagttacctt cggaaaaaga
     5521 gttggtagct cttgatccgg caaacaaacc accgctggta gcggtggttt ttttgtttgc
     5581 aagcagcaga ttacgcgcag aaaaaaagga tctcaagaag atcctttgat cttttctacg
     5641 gggtctgacg ctcagtggaa cgaaaactca cgttaaggga ttttggtcat gagattatca
     5701 aaaaggatct tcacctagat ccttttgcgg ccggccgcaa atcaatctaa agtatatatg
     5761 agtaaacttg gtctgacagt taccaatgct taatcagtga ggcacctatc tcagcgatct
     5821 gtctatttcg ttcatccata gttgcctgac tccccgtcgt gtagataact acgatacggg
     5881 agggcttacc atctggcccc agtgctgcaa tgataccgcg agacccacgc tcaccggctc
     5941 cagatttatc agcaataaac cagccagccg gaagggccga gcgcagaagt ggtcctgcaa
     6001 ctttatccgc ctccatccag tctattaatt gttgccggga agctagagta agtagttcgc
     6061 cagttaatag tttgcgcaac gttgttgcca ttgctacagg catcgtggtg tcacgctcgt
     6121 cgtttggtat ggcttcattc agctccggtt cccaacgatc aaggcgagtt acatgatccc
     6181 ccatgttgtg caaaaaagcg gttagctcct tcggtcctcc gatcgttgtc agaagtaagt
     6241 tggccgcagt gttatcactc atggttatgg cagcactgca taattctctt actgtcatgc
     6301 catccgtaag atgcttttct gtgactggtg agtactcaac caagtcattc tgagaatagt
     6361 gtatgcggcg accgagttgc tcttgcccgg cgtcaatacg ggataatacc gcgccacata
     6421 gcagaacttt aaaagtgctc atcattggaa aacgttcttc ggggcgaaaa ctctcaagga
     6481 tcttaccgct gttgagatcc agttcgatgt aacccactcg tgcacccaac tgatcttcag
     6541 catcttttac tttcaccagc gtttctgggt gagcaaaaac aggaaggcaa aatgccgcaa
     6601 aaaagggaat aagggcgaca cggaaatgtt gaatactcat actcttcctt tttcaatatt
     6661 attgaagcat ttatcagggt tattgtctca tgagcggata catatttgaa tgtatttaga
     6721 aaaataaaca aataggggtt ccgcgcacat ttc
//
