[The description below was written by a language model from this plasmid's Addgene catalogue record and the feature table of its GenBank file.]
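Description:
pMXs-NDUFAF5-HA is a 6.75 kb Moloney murine leukemia virus (MMLV)-based retroviral expression plasmid built on the pMXs-IRES-Bsd backbone. It is designed to deliver human NDUFAF5 (also known as C20orf7), carrying a C-terminal HA epitope tag, into mammalian cells. In bacteria it is maintained through a high-copy ColE1/pUC-type origin and selected with ampicillin via the beta-lactamase gene and its own promoter.

The retroviral portion contains the MMLV Psi packaging signal, a truncated gag segment lacking its start codon, and a pol-derived region carrying the splice acceptor. Together these allow the vector RNA to be packaged into particles when the viral proteins are supplied in trans by packaging cells. The catalogue lists the LTR as the promoter. The feature table annotates only the downstream MMLV LTR, and neither the 5′ LTR nor the NDUFAF5 coding sequence is annotated, although the unannotated gap between the pol region and the HA tag is where the insert would sit. A FLAG tag sequence is annotated shortly after HA. The record describes the product only as HA-tagged and does not say whether the FLAG sequence is translated.

Downstream, an EMCV IRES lets a second open reading frame be translated from the same LTR-driven transcript. According to the catalogue this is the blasticidin resistance gene, which is also not annotated in the table. Because the tagged protein and the marker share one bicistronic transcript, blasticidin selection enriches for stably transduced cells that also express NDUFAF5-HA. The HA tag allows the protein to be detected or immunoprecipitated. The plasmid was deposited alongside a study of gene essentiality and synthetic lethal interactions with oncogenic Ras, but its specific role in that work is not stated.
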