Addgene plasmid #86125: pMXs-NDUFAF5-HA
Purpose: Retroviral vector expressing NDUFAF5-HA-IRES-Bsd
Depositing lab: David Sabatini. Depositing organization: Whitehead Institute for Biomedical Research. Publication: Gene Essentiality Profiling Reveals Gene Networks and Synthetic Lethal Interactions with Oncogenic Ras. Wang T, Yu H, Hughes NW, Liu B, Kendirli A, Klein K, Chen WW, Lander ES, Sabatini DM. Cell. 2017 Feb 1. pii: S0092-8674(17)30061-2. doi: 10.1016/j.cell.2017.01.013. PubMed 28162770.
Backbone
  Vector backbone: pMXs-IRES-Bsd
  Vector type: Mammalian Expression, Retroviral
  Selectable markers: Blasticidin
Growth in bacteria
  Bacterial resistance: Ampicillin, 100 μg/mL
  Growth temperature: 37°C
  Growth strain: NEB Stable
  Copy number: High Copy
Gene/Insert
  Gene/Insert name: NDUFAF5
  Species: H. sapiens (human)
  Entrez Gene: NDUFAF5 (a.k.a. C20orf7, bA526K24.2, dJ842G6.1)
  Promoter: LTR
  Tag / fusion protein: HA (C terminal on insert)
  Cloning method: Gibson Cloning
  Sequencing primers: 5′ TACACGCCGCCCACGTGAAG
Terms and licenses: Academic/Nonprofit Terms; Industry Terms: Not Available to Industry
How to cite: pMXs-NDUFAF5-HA was a gift from David Sabatini (Addgene plasmid # 86125 ; http://n2t.net/addgene:86125 ; RRID:Addgene_86125)
