>Addgene plasmid #86125 | pMXs-NDUFAF5-HA | addgene partial sequence | sequence record 172792 | Addgene Partial NGS Result
TAACGTTACTGGCCGAAGCCGCTTGGAATAAGGCCGGTGTGCGTTTGTCTATATGTTATTTTCCACCATA
TTGCCGTCTTTTGGCAATGTGAGGGCCCGGAAACCTGGCCCTGTCTTCTTGACGAGCATTCCTAGGGGTC
TTTCCCCTCTCGCCAAAGGAATGCAAGGTCTGTTGAATGTCGTGAAGGAAGCAGTTCCTCTGGAAGCTTC
TTGAAGACAAACAACGTCTGTAGCGACCCTTTGCAGGCAGCGGAACCCCCCACCTGGCGACAGGTGCCTC
TGCGGCCAAAAGCCACGTGTATAAGATACACCTGCAAAGGCGGCACAACCCCAGTGCCACGTTGTGAGTT
GGATAGTTGTGGAAAGAGTCAAATGGCTCTCCTCAAGCGTATTCAACAAGGGGCTGAAGGATGCCCAGAA
GGTACCCCATTGTATGGGATCTGATCTGGGGCCTCGGTGCACATGCTTTACATGTGTTTAGTCGAGGTTA
AAAAAACGTCTAGGCCCCCCGAACCACGGGGACGTGGTTTTCCTTTGAAAAACACGATGATAATATGGCC
ACAACCATGGTTCCTTTGTCTCAAGAAGAATCCACCCTCATTGAAAGAGCAACGGCTACAATCAACAGCA
TCCCCATCTCTGAAGACTACAGCGTCGCCAGCGCAGCTCTCTCTAGCGACGGCCGCATCTTCACTGGTGT
CAATGTATATCATTTTACTGGGGGACCTTGTGCAGAACTCGTGGTGCTGGGCACTGCTGCTGCTGCGGCA
GCTGGCAACCTGACTTGTATCGTCGCGATCGGAAATGAGAACAGGGGCATCTTGAGCCCCTGCGGACGGT
GCCGACAGGTGCTTCTCGATCTGCATCCTGGGATCAAAGCCATAGTGAAGGACAGTGATGGACAGCCGAC
GGCAGTTGGGATTCGTGAATTGCTGCCCTCTGGTTATGTGTGGGAGGGCTAAGTCGACGATAAAATAAAA
GATTTTATTTAGTCTCCAGAAAAAGGGGGGAATGAAAGACCCCACCTGTAGGTTTGGCAAGCTAGCTTAA
GTAACGCCATTTTGCAAGGCATGGAAAAATACATAACTGAGAATAGAGAAGTTCAGATCAAGGTCAGGAA
CAGATGGAACAGCTGAATATGGGCCAAACAGGATATCTGTGGTAAGCAGTTCCTGCCCCGGCTCAGGGCC
AAGAACAGATGGAACAGCTGAATATGGGCCAAACAGGATATCTGTGGTAAGCAGTTCCTGCCCCGGCTCA
GGGCCAAGAACAGATGGAACAGCTGAATATGGGCCAAACAGGATATCTGTGGTAAGCAGTTCCTGCCCCG
GCTCAGGGCCAAGAACAGATGGTCCCCAGATGCGGTCCAGCCCTCAGCAGTTTCTAGAGAACCATCAGAT
GTTTCCAGGGTGCCCCAAGGACCTGAAATGACCCTGTGCCTTATTTGAACTAACCAATCAGTTCGCTTCT
CGCTTCTGTTCGCGCGCTTCTGCTCCCCGAGCTCAATAAAAGAGCCCACAACCCCTCACTCGGGGCGCCA
GTCCTCCGATTGACTGAGTCGCCCGGGTACCCGTGTATCCAATAAACCCTCTTGCAGTTGCATCCGACTT
GTGGTCTCGCTGTTCCTTGGGAGGGTCTCCTCTGAGTGATTGACTACCCGTCAGCGGGGGTCTTTCACAT
GCAGCATGTATCAAAATTAATTTGGTTTTTTTTCTTAAGTATTTACATTAAATGGCCATAGTTGCATTAA
TGAATCGGCCAACGCGCGGGGAGAGGCGGTTTGCGTATTGGGCGCTCTTCCGCTTCCTCGCTCACTGACT
CGCTGCGCTCGGTCGTTCGGCTGCGGCGAGCGGTATCAGCTCACTCAAAGGCGGTAATACGGTTATCCAC
AGAATCAGGGGATAACGCAGGAAAGAACATGTGAGCAAAAGGCCAGCAAAAGGCCAGGAACCGTAAAAAG
GCCGCGTTGCTGGCGTTTTTCCATAGGCTCCGCCCCCCTGACGAGCATCACAAAAATCGACGCTCAAGTC
AGAGGTGGCGAAACCCGACAGGACTATAAAGATACCAGGCGTTTCCCCCTGGAAGCTCCCTCGTGCGCTC
TCCTGTTCCGACCCTGCCGCTTACCGGATACCTGTCCGCCTTTCTCCCTTCGGGAAGCGTGGCGCTTTCT
CATAGCTCACGCTGTAGGTATCTCAGTTCGGTGTAGGTCGTTCGCTCCAAGCTGGGCTGTGTGCACGAAC
CCCCCGTTCAGCCCGACCGCTGCGCCTTATCCGGTAACTATCGTCTTGAGTCCAACCCGGTAAGACACGA
CTTATCGCCACTGGCAGCAGCCACTGGTAACAGGATTAGCAGAGCGAGGTATGTAGGCGGTGCTACAGAG
TTCTTGAAGTGGTGGCCTAACTACGGCTACACTAGAAGAACAGTATTTGGTATCTGCGCTCTGCTGAAGC
CAGTTACCTTCGGAAAAAGAGTTGGTAGCTCTTGATCCGGCAAACAAACCACCGCTGGTAGCGGTGGTTT
TTTTGTTTGCAAGCAGCAGATTACGCGCAGAAAAAAAGGATCTCAAGAAGATCCTTTGATCTTTTCTACG
GGGTCTGACGCTCAGTGGAACGAAAACTCACGTTAAGGGATTTTGGTCATGAGATTATCAAAAAGGATCT
TCACCTAGATCCTTTTGCGGCCGGCCGCAAATCAATCTAAAGTATATATGAGTAAACTTGGTCTGACAGT
TACCAATGCTTAATCAGTGAGGCACCTATCTCAGCGATCTGTCTATTTCGTTCATCCATAGTTGCCTGAC
TCCCCGTCGTGTAGATAACTACGATACGGGAGGGCTTACCATCTGGCCCCAGTGCTGCAATGATACCGCG
AGACCCACGCTCACCGGCTCCAGATTTATCAGCAATAAACCAGCCAGCCGGAAGGGCCGAGCGCAGAAGT
GGTCCTGCAACTTTATCCGCCTCCATCCAGTCTATTAATTGTTGCCGGGAAGCTAGAGTAAGTAGTTCGC
CAGTTAATAGTTTGCGCAACGTTGTTGCCATTGCTACAGGCATCGTGGTGTCACGCTCGTCGTTTGGTAT
GGCTTCATTCAGCTCCGGTTCCCAACGATCAAGGCGAGTTACATGATCCCCCATGTTGTGCAAAAAAGCG
GTTAGCTCCTTCGGTCCTCCGATCGTTGTCAGAAGTAAGTTGGCCGCAGTGTTATCACTCATGGTTATGG
CAGCACTGCATAATTCTCTTACTGTCATGCCATCCGTAAGATGCTTTTCTGTGACTGGTGAGTACTCAAC
CAAGTCATTCTGAGAATAGTGTATGCGGCGACCGAGTTGCTCTTGCCCGGCGTCAATACGGGATAATACC
GCGCCACATAGCAGAACTTTAAAAGTGCTCATCATTGGAAAACGTTCTTCGGGGCGAAAACTCTCAAGGA
TCTTACCGCTGTTGAGATCCAGTTCGATGTAACCCACTCGTGCACCCAACTGATCTTCAGCATCTTTTAC
TTTCACCAGCGTTTCTGGGTGAGCAAAAACAGGAAGGCAAAATGCCGCAAAAAAGGGAATAAGGGCGACA
CGGAAATGTTGAATACTCATACTCTTCCTTTTTCAATATTATTGAAGCATTTATCAGGGTTATTGTCTCA
TGAGCGGATACATATTTGAATGTATTTAGAAAAATAAACAAATAGGGGTTCCGCGCACATTTCCCCGAAA
AGTGCCACCTGCATAATGAAAGACCCCACCTGTAGGTTTGGCAAGCTAGCTTAAGTAACGCCATTTTGCA
AGGCATGGAAAAATACATAACTGAGAATAGAAAAGTTCAGATCAAGGTCAGGAACAGATGGAACAGCTGA
ATATGGGCCAAACAGGATATCTGTGGTAAGCAGTTCCTGCCCCGGCTCAGGGCCAAGAACAGATGGTCCC
CAGATGCGGTCCAGCCCTCAGCAGTTTCTAGAGAACCATCAGATGTTTCCAGGGTGCCCCAAGGACCTGA
AATGACCCTGTGCCTTATTTGAACTAACCAATCAGTTCGCTTCTCGCTTCTGTTCGCGCGCTTCTGCTCC
CCGAGCTCAATAAAAGAGCCCACAACCCCTCACTCGGCGCGCCAGTCCTCCGATTGACTGAGTCGCCCGG
GTACCCGTGTATCCAATAAACCCTCTTGCAGTTGCATCCGACTTGTGGTCTCGCTGTTCCTTGGGAGGGT
CTCCTCTGAGTGATTGACTACCCGTCAGCGGGGGTCTTTCATTTGGGGGCTCGTCCGGGATCGGGAGACC
CCTGCCCAGGGACCACCGACCCACCACCGGGAGGTAAGCTGGCCAGCAACTTATCTGTGTCTGTCCGATT
GTCTAGTGTCTATGACTGATTTTATGCGCCTGCGTCGGTACTAGTTAGCTAACTAGCTCTGTATCTGGCG
GACCCGTGGTGGAACTGACGAGTTCGGAACACCCGGCCGCAACCCTGGGAGACGTCCCAGGGACTTCGGG
GGCCGTTTTTGTGGCCCGACCTGAGTCCAAAAATCCCGATCGTTTTGGACTCTTTGGTGCACCCCCCTAA
TAGGAGGGATATGTGGTTCTGGTAGGAGACGAGAACCTAAAACAGTTCCCGCCTCCGTCTGAATTTTTGC
TTTCGGTTTGGGACCGAAGCCGCGCCGCGCGTCTTGTCTGCTGCAGCATCGTTCTGTGTTGTCTCTGTCT
GACTGTGTTTCTGTATTTGTCTGAAAATTAGGGCCAGACTGTTACCACTCCCTTAAGTTTGACCTTAGGT
CACTGGAAAGATGTCGAGCGGATCGCTCACAACCAGTCGGTAGATGTCAAGAAGAGACGTTGGGTTACCT
TCTGCTCTGCAGAATGGCCAACCTTTAACGTCGGATGGCCGCGAGACGGCACCTTTAACCGAGACCTCAT
CACCCAGGTTAAGATCAAGGTCTTTTCACCTGGCCCGCATGGACACCCAGACCAGGTCCCCTACATCGTG
ACCTGGGAAGCCTTGGCTTTTGACCCCCCTCCCTGGGTCAAGCCCTTTGTACACCCTAAGCCTCCGCCTC
CTCTTCCTCCATCCGCCCCGTCTCTCCCCCTTGAACCTCCTCGTTCGACCCCGCCTCGATCCTCCCTTTA
TCCAGCCCTCACTCCTTCTCTAGGCGCCCCCATATGGCCATATGAGATCTTATATGGGGCACCCCCGCCC
CTTGTAAACTTCCCTGACCCTGACATGACAAGAGTTACTAACAGCCCCTCTCTCCAAGCTCACTTACAGG
CTCTCTACTTAGTCCAGCACGAAGTCTGGAGACCTCTGGCGGCAGCCTACCAAGAACAACTGGACCGACC
GGTGGTACCTCACCCTTACCGAGTCGGCGACACAGTGTGGGTCCGCCGACACCAGACTAAGAACCTAGAA
CCTCGCTGGAAAGGACCTTACACAGTCCTGCTGACCACCCCCACCGCCCTCAAAGTAGACGGCATCGCAG
CTTGGATACACGCCGCCCACGTGAAGGCTGCCGACCCCGGGGGTGGACCATCCTCTAGACTGCCGGATCT
AGCTAGTTAATTAAGGATCCGCCACCATGCTGCGGCCGGCAGGGCTCTGGCGCTTATGTCGGCGACCTTG
GGCGGCGAGGGTCCCAGCGGAGAATCTTGGCCGTAGGGAAGTCACCTCTGGTGTCTCTCCCCGCGGTAGC
ACCTCGCCCAGAACCCTGAATATTTTCGACCGGGATTTGAAAAGGAAACAGAAGAACTGGGCAGCCCGGC
AGCCCGAGCCGACCAAATTTGACTACCTGAAGGAGGAGGTTGGAAGTCGGATCGCAGACCGTGTATATGA
CATACCCAGAAATTTCCCCCTTGCTTTGGATCTTGGTTGTGGAAGAGGTTACATTGCACAATATTTGAAT
AAGGAAACTATTGGAAAGTTTTTCCAAGCTGACATTGCAGAAAATGCTTTGAAAAATTCCTCAGAAACAG
AAATACCTACTGTCAGCGTTTTAGCTGATGAAGAATTCCTTCCCTTCAAAGAAAATACATTTGACCTGGT
GGTTAGCAGTTTAAGTTTGCATTGGGTGAATGACCTTCCTAGAGCACTTGAGCAGATTCATTATATTTTA
AAACCAGATGGAGTGTTTATCGGTGCAATGTTTGGAGGCGACACACTCTATGAACTTCGGTGTTCCTTAC
AGTTAGCGGAAACGGAAAGGGAAGGAGGATTTTCTCCACACATTTCTCCTTTCACTGCTGTCAATGACCT
GGGACATCTGCTTGGGAGAGCTGGCTTTAATACTCTGACTGTGGACACTGATGAAATTCAAGTTAACTAT
CCTGGGATGTTTGAATTGATGGAAGATTTACAAGGTATGGGTGAGAGTAACTGTGCTTGGAATAGAAAAG
CCCTGCTGCATCGAGACACAATGCTGGCAGCTGCGGCAGTGTACAGAGAAATGTACAGAAATGAAGATGG
TTCAGTACCTGCTACATACCAGATCTATTACATGATAGGATGGAAATATCATGAGTCACAGGCAAGACCA
GCTGAAAGAGGTTCCGCAACTGTGTCATTTGGAGAGCTAGGAAAAATAAACAACCTTATGCCACCAGGGA
AAAAATCACAAGCGGCCGCAGGAGGCGGTGGAGGCGGTGGATACCCCTATGATGTGCCTGACTACGCATG
ATTATAAAGATCATGACATTGATTACAAGGATGACGATGACAAGTAATAATAAATTCC
